>Addgene plasmid #227531 | pEPCT0CM0209 | addgene full sequence | sequence record 454867 | Addgene NGS Result
ATAGGTCTCTAATGGTGTGGGGATGTTTATTAATTGCACAAGGTACAACTAGATTCTTGGCACTATTTCC
AGTCATATGTCTCTTTGTATGCCTTCCCATTAATCTTACCACCATATTTCTTGGTGGTCTTACTTCTTTC
TTCATTTCATGGCTTGGAAGTTTCAAGCTCATCCTTTATGCCTTTGGCCAAGGTCCTTTATCTTCATATC
CACATCTCCCTATGTATCACTTCATATTTACTGCTTGCTTACCCATCAAAATCGTTAAAATTCAAGAAAA
ACCATCTTACCACATTACCAAGAAATCCCCCATACATTATGCTCCTCGGGCTATCCTGTTTATCGTCGCA
ATTAAGGCGCATAGTTACAAAGATTATTTTCACCCGTTATTTACCACATCTCTTATTTCATTTTATATAT
TTTGCATGCTCGAATTGATGCTAGCCGTGATAGCTTATCTAGCTCAAACAATAGTTGGGTTTGAGCTAGA
GCCACAATTTGATGAGCCACACCATGCCACATCCGTACAAAACTTTTGGGGGAAAAGGTGGAACCTCATG
GCGTCTAGCATACTCCGCCCCACGGTCTATCATCCTTCCCGAGCCGTCTTTAGCCATCTGGTTCCTAAAA
GATGGGTATCGGTGCCAGCTGTCCTTACAACGTTTCTAGTATCCGGGATAGTGCACGAGTTGATCTTTTA
TTACCTTGGGCGGTTCACGCCAACATGGGAAATCACTTGGTTCTTTGTAGTCCAAGGTGCTTGGGTTGGA
ATCGAGATTGTGGTCAAGAAAACCACGGGTCAACGGCTCGAGCCACCAACCGTTGTGGCCCGGACTTTAA
CTTTGGCGTTTGTGATGCTTACTAGCTTTTGGCTTTTCTTCCCACCATTCATGCAACTAGATGCCCTTTT
GAGAGCTTGTAAAGAGGCCACGGCGTTTGTTGGATTTCTAAAGAGTGGTCATCTAGTTAGCCCAAGTCAG
TATGCATGTCCACTCATGTTCGAGAGACCTAAGGCTAGGTGGAGGCTCAGTGATGATAAGTCTGCGATGG
TGGATGCATGTGTCATGGTCATAGCTGTTTCCTGTGTGAAATTGTTATCCGCTCAGAGGGCACAATCCTA
TTCCGCGCTATCCGACAATCTCCAAGACATTAGGTGGAGTTCAGTTCGGCGTATGGCATATGTCGCTGGA
AAGAACATGTGAGCAAAAGGCCAGCAAAAGGCCAGGAACCGTAAAAAGGCCGCGTTGCTGGCGTTTTTCC
ATAGGCTCCGCCCCCCTGACGAGCATCACAAAAATCGACGCTCAAGTCAGAGGTGGCGAAACCCGACAGG
ACTATAAAGATACCAGGCGTTTCCCCCTGGAAGCTCCCTCGTGCGCTCTCCTGTTCCGACCCTGCCGCTT
ACCGGATACCTGTCCGCCTTTCTCCCTTCGGGAAGCGTGGCGCTTTCTCATAGCTCACGCTGTAGGTATC
TCAGTTCGGTGTAGGTCGTTCGCTCCAAGCTGGGCTGTGTGCACGAACCCCCCGTTCAGCCCGACCGCTG
CGCCTTATCCGGTAACTATCGTCTTGAGTCCAACCCGGTAAGACACGACTTATCGCCACTGGCAGCAGCC
ACTGGTAACAGGATTAGCAGAGCGAGGTATGTAGGCGGTGCTACAGAGTTCTTGAAGTGGTGGCCTAACT
ACGGCTACACTAGAAGAACAGTATTTGGTATCTGCGCTCTGCTGAAGCCAGTTACCTTCGGAAAAAGAGT
TGGTAGCTCTTGATCCGGCAAACAAACCACCGCTGGTAGCGGTGGTTTTTTTGTTTGCAAGCAGCAGATT
ACGCGCAGAAAAAAAGGATCTCAAGAAGATCCTTTGATCTTTTCTACGGGGTCTGACGCTCTATTCAACA
AAGCCGCCGTCCCGTCAAGTCAGCGTAAATGGGTAGGGGGCTTCAAATCGTCCCCCCATACGATATAAGT
TGTTACTAGTGCTTGGATTCTCACCAATAAAAAACGCCCGGCGGCAACCGAGCGTTCTGAACAAATCCAG
ATGGAGTTCTGAGGTCATTACTGGATCTATCAACAGGAGTCCAAGCGAGCTCGATATCAAATTACGCCCC
GCCCTGCCACTCATCGCAGTACTGTTGTAATTCATTAAGCATTCTGCCGACATGGAAGCCATCACAAACG
GCATGATGAACCTGAATCGCCAGCGGCATCAGCACCTTGTCGCCTTGCGTATAATATTTGCCCATGGTGA
AAACGGGGGCGAAGAAGTTGTCCATATTGGCCACGTTTAAATCAAAACTGGTGAAACTCACCCAGGGATT
GGCTGAGACGAAAAACATATTCTCAATAAACCCTTTAGGGAAATAGGCCAGGTTTTCACCGTAACACGCC
ACATCTTGCGAATATATGTGTAGAAACTGCCGGAAATCGTCGTGGTATTCACTCCAGAGCGATGAAAACG
TTTCAGTTTGCTCATGGAAAACGGTGTAACAAGGGTGAACACTATCCCATATCACCAGCTCACCGTCTTT
CATTGCCATACGAAATTCCGGATGAGCATTCATCAGGCGGGCAAGAATGTGAATAAAGGCCGGATAAAAC
TTGTGCTTATTTTTCTTTACGGTCTTTAAAAAGGCCGTAATATCCAGCTGAACGGTCTGGTTATAGGTAC
ATTGAGCAACTGACTGAAATGCCTCAAAATGTTCTTTACGATGCCATTGGGATATATCAACGGTGGTATA
TCCAGTGATTTTTTTCTCCATTTTAGCTTCCTTAGCTCCTGAAAATCTCGATAACTCAAAAAATACGCCC
GGTAGTGATCTTATTTCATTATGGTGAAAGTTGGAACCTCTTACGTGCCGATCAACGTCTCATTGATACC
TGAAACAAAACCCATCGTACGGCCAAGGAAGTCTCCAATAACTGTGATCCACCACAAGCGCCAGGGTTTT
CCCAGTCACGACGTTGTAAAACGACGGCCAGTCATGCATAATCCGCACGCATCTGGAATAAGGAAGTGCC
ATTCCGCCTGACCT
Features (pLannotate 1.2.2; 5 found; start..end, strand, type, name):
   1256..1844    -  rep_origin     ori: high-copy-number ColE1/pMB1/pBR322/pUC origin of replication
   1977..2071    -  terminator     lambda t0 terminator: transcription terminator from phage lambda
   2095..2751    -  CDS            cat: CAT_ECOLX - Experimental evidence at protein level: Swiss-Prot protein existence level 1. This enzyme is an effector of chloramphenicol resistance in bacteria. From Escherichia coli. This protein is used as a marker in many commonly used cloning vectors, such as pACYC184.
   2752..2854    -  promoter       cat promoter: promoter of the E. coli cat gene encoding chloramphenicol acetyltransferase
   2929..2972    -  CDS            lacZα (fragment): LacZα fragment of β-galactosidase; lacZ fragment
