[The description below was written by a language model from this plasmid's Addgene catalogue record and pLannotate feature annotations shown in this document.]
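Description:
pEPCT0CM0209 is a Level 0 (L0) standard part plasmid for modular Golden Gate-style assembly of plant expression constructs. It is built on the pTwist Chlor High Copy backbone, a small cloning vector of about 3 kb in total. It is propagated in E. coli from a high-copy ColE1/pUC-type origin of replication. Selection is with chloramphenicol, conferred by the cat (chloramphenicol acetyltransferase) gene, which is driven by its native promoter and followed by a phage lambda t0 terminator. A short residual lacZα fragment is also annotated in the backbone.

The payload is the coding sequence of CoACT6, acyltransferase 6 from Calendula officinalis (pot marigold), supplied as a CDS part without a stop codon. This format allows the coding sequence to be joined in frame to a downstream part such as a C-terminal tag or fusion partner during assembly. Internal BsaI recognition sites were removed by silent mutation, which "domesticates" the sequence so that BsaI-based Type IIS assembly does not cut within the gene while the encoded protein is unchanged. The automated feature table annotates only backbone elements. The insert itself is not annotated and presumably lies in the unannotated region of the sequence, and the flanking cloning sites and overhangs are not recorded.

Although catalogued as a plant expression vector, the plasmid carries no annotated plant promoter or terminator. It therefore serves as a donor part to be combined with regulatory parts into higher-level transcriptional units. The associated work concerns the biosynthesis of anti-inflammatory triterpenoids in Calendula officinalis, which suggests the part is used to characterise this candidate acyltransferase in that pathway.
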