Addgene plasmid #227531: pEPCT0CM0209
Purpose: L0 part - CDS (without STOP codon)
Depositing lab: Nicola Patron. Depositing organization: Earlham Institute. Publication: Biosynthesis and bioactivity of anti-inflammatory triterpenoids in Calendula officinalis. Golubova D, Salmon M, Su H, Tansley C, Kaithakottil GG, Linsmith G, Schudoma C, Swarbreck D, O'Connell MA, Patron NJ. Nat Commun. 2025 Jul 28;16(1):6941. doi: 10.1038/s41467-025-62269-w. PubMed 40721615.
Backbone
  Vector backbone: pTwist Chlor High Copy
  Vector type: Plant Expression
Growth in bacteria
  Bacterial resistance: Chloramphenicol, 25 μg/mL
  Growth temperature: 37°C
  Growth strain: DH5alpha
  Copy number: High Copy
Gene/Insert
  Gene/Insert name: CoACT6 (Calendula officinalis acyltransferase 6)
  Species: Calendula officinalis
  Mutation: BsaI sites removed by silent mutation
  Cloning method: Restriction Enzyme; 5′ cloning site unknown (unknown if destroyed)
Terms and licenses: Academic/Nonprofit Terms; Industry Terms: Not Available to Industry
How to cite: pEPCT0CM0209 was a gift from Nicola Patron (Addgene plasmid # 227531 ; http://n2t.net/addgene:227531 ; RRID:Addgene_227531)
